>Addgene plasmid #152884 | pGBW-m4133713 | depositor full sequence | sequence record 295896 | Full Sequence
CACCATGGCAGATTCCAACGGTACTATTACCGTTGAAGAGCTTAAAAAGCTCCTTGAACAATGGAACCTA
GTAATAGGTTTCCTATTCCTTACATGGATTTGTCTTCTACAATTTGCCTATGCCAACAGGAATAGGTTTT
TGTATATAATTAAGTTAATTTTCCTCTGGCTGTTATGGCCAGTAACTTTAGCTTGTTTTGTGCTTGCTGC
TGTTTACAGAATAAATTGGATCACCGGTGGAATTGCTATCGCAATGGCTTGTCTTGTAGGCTTGATGTGG
CTCAGCTACTTCATTGCTTCTTTCAGACTGTTTGCGCGTACGCGTTCCATGTGGTCATTCAATCCAGAAA
CTAACATTCTTCTCAACGTGCCACTCCATGGCACTATTCTGACCAGACCGCTTCTAGAAAGTGAACTCGT
AATCGGAGCTGTGATCCTTCGTGGACATCTTCGTATTGCTGGACACCATCTAGGACGCTGTGACATCAAG
GACCTGCCTAAAGAAATCACTGTTGCTACATCACGAACGCTTTCTTATTACAAATTGGGAGCTTCGCAGC
GTGTAGCAGGTGACTCAGGTTTTGCTGCATACAGTCGCTACAGGATTGGCAACTATAAATTAAACACAGA
CCATTCCAGTAGCAGTGACAATATTGCTTTGCTTGTACAGGAAAACCTTTACTTTCAGTCGGGACGGCGA
ATCCCGGGGCTGATAAATCCCTGGAAAAGGAGATGGAAGAAGAACTTTATTGCAGTGTCTGCGGCTAACC
GGTTCAAAAAGATCAGTTCAAGCGGCGCCCTAGATTACGACATTCCTACGACCGCCTCCGAGAATCTCTA
TTTCCAGGGTGAATTTGGCTTGGCACAACATGACGAGGCCGTCGATAACAAGTTTAATAAAGAACAGCAG
AACGCTTTCTATGAGATCCTTCACTTACCAAATCTGAACGAAGAGCAACGCAACGCTTTCATTCAGAGCC
TGAAAGACGATCCCTCGCAGTCTGCAAATCTCCTGGCCGAAGCCAAGAAGCTGAATGACGCACAGGCTCC
AAAAGTTGATAACAAGTTTAACAAGGAGCAGCAGAATGCTTTCTACGAGATATTGCACCTTCCTAATCTG
AATGAGGAACAAAGAAATGCATTTATCCAGTCCCTAAAAGACGATCCATCACAGAGTGCCAACCTGCTTG
CGGAAGCCAAAAAGCTCAATGATGCCCAGGCCCCGAAAGTAGACGCGAACCATCAATAAGGATCCGCAGG
CCTCTGCTAGCTTGACTGACTGAGATACAGCGTACCTTCAGCTCACAGACATGATAAGATACATTGATGA
GTTTGGACAAACCACAACTAGAATGCAGTGAAAAAAATGCTTTATTTGTGAAATTTGTGATGCTATTGCT
TTATTTGTAACCATTATAAGCTGCAATAAACAAGTTAACAACAACAATTGCATTCATTTTATGTTTCAGG
TTCAGGGGGAGGTGTGGGAGGTTTTTTAAAGCAAGTAAAACCTCTACAAATGTGGTATTGGCCCATCTCT
ATCGGTATCGTAGCATAACCCCTTGGGGCCTCTAAACGGGTCTTGAGGGGTTTTTTGTGCCCCTCGGGCC
GGATTGCTATCTACCGGCATTGGCGCAGAAAAAAATGCCTGATGCGACGCTGCGCGTCTTATACTCCCAC
ATATGCCAGATTCAGCAACGGATACGGCTTCCCCAACTTGCCCACTTCCATACGTGTCCTCCTTACCAGA
AATTTATCCTTAAGGTCGTCAGCTATCCTGCAGGCGATCTCTCGATTTCGATCAAGACATTCCTTTAATG
GTCTTTTCTGGACACCACTAGGGGTCAGAAGTAGTTCATCAAACTTTCTTCCCTCCCTAATCTCATTGGT
TACCTTGGGCTATCGAAACTTAATTAACCAGTCAAGTCAGCTACTTGGCGAGATCGACTTGTCTGGGTTT
CGACTACGCTCAGAATTGCGTCAGTCAAGTTCGATCTGGTCCTTGCTATTGCACCCGTTCTCCGATTACG
AGTTTCATTTAAATCATGTGAGCAAAAGGCCAGCAAAAGGCCAGGAACCGTAAAAAGGCCGCGTTGCTGG
CGTTTTTCCATAGGCTCCGCCCCCCTGACGAGCATCACAAAAATCGACGCTCAAGTCAGAGGTGGCGAAA
CCCGACAGGACTATAAAGATACCAGGCGTTTCCCCCTGGAAGCTCCCTCGTGCGCTCTCCTGTTCCGACC
CTGCCGCTTACCGGATACCTGTCCGCCTTTCTCCCTTCGGGAAGCGTGGCGCTTTCTCATAGCTCACGCT
GTAGGTATCTCAGTTCGGTGTAGGTCGTTCGCTCCAAGCTGGGCTGTGTGCACGAACCCCCCGTTCAGCC
CGACCGCTGCGCCTTATCCGGTAACTATCGTCTTGAGTCCAACCCGGTAAGACACGACTTATCGCCACTG
GCAGCAGCCACTGGTAACAGGATTAGCAGAGCGAGGTATGTAGGCGGTGCTACAGAGTTCTTGAAGTGGT
GGCCTAACTACGGCTACACTAGAAGAACAGTATTTGGTATCTGCGCTCTGCTGAAGCCAGTTACCTTCGG
AAAAAGAGTTGGTAGCTCTTGATCCGGCAAACAAACCACCGCTGGTAGCGGTGGTTTTTTTGTTTGCAAG
CAGCAGATTACGCGCAGAAAAAAAGGATCTCAAGAAGATCCTTTGATCTTTTCTACGGGGTCTGACGCTC
AGTGGAACGAAAACTCACGTTAAGGGATTTTGGTCATGAGATTATCAAAAAGGATCTTCACCTAGATCCT
TTTAAATTAAAAATGAAGTTTTAAATCAATCTAAAGTATATATGAGTAAACTTGGTCTGACAGTTACCAA
TGCTTAATCAGTGAGGCACCTATCTCAGCGATCTGTCTATTTCGTTCATCCATAGTTGCATTTAAATTTC
CGAACTCTCCAAGGCCCTCGTCGGAAAATCTTCAAACCTTTCGTCCGATCCATCTTGCAGGCTACCTCTC
GAACGAACTATCGCAAGTCTCTTGGCCGGCCTTGCGCCTTGGCTATTGCTTGGCAGCGCCTATCGCCAGG
TATTACTCCAATCCCGAATATCCGAGATCGGGATCACCCGAGAGAAGTTCAACCTACATCCTCAATCCCG
ATCTATCCGAGATCCGAGGAATATCGAAATCGGGGCGCGCCTGGCCTCCGCGCCGGGTTTTGGCGCCTCC
CGCGGGCGCCCCCCTCGTCACGGCGAGCGCTGCCACGTCAGACGAAGGGCGCAGGAGCGTCCTGATCCTT
CCGCCCGGACGCTCAGGACAGCGGCCCGCTGCTCATAAGACTCGGCCTTAGAACCCCAGTATCAGCAGAA
GGACATTTTAGGACGGGACTTGGGTGACTCTAGGGCACTGGTTTTCTTTCCAGAGAGCGGAACAGGCGAG
GAAAAGTAGTCCCTTCTCGGCGATTCTGCGGAGGGATCTCCGTGGGGCGGTGAACGCCGATGATTATATA
AGGACGCGCCGGGTGTGGCACAGCTAGTTCCGTCGCAGCCGGGATTTGGGTCGCGGTTCTTGTTTGTGGA
TCGCTGTGATCGTCACTTGGTGAGTAGCGGGCTGCTGGGCTGGCCGGGGCTTTCGTGGCCGCCGGGCCGC
TCGGTGGGACGGAAGCGTGTGGAGAGACCGCCAAGGGCTGTAGTCTGGGTCCGCGAGCAAGGTTGCCCTG
AACTGGGGGTTGGGGGGAGCGCAGCAAAATGGCGGCTGTTCCCGAGTCTTGAATGGAAGACGCTTGTGAG
GCGGGCTGTGAGGTCGTTGAAACAAGGTGGGGGGCATGGTGGGCGGCAAGAACCCAAGGTCTTGAGCCCT
TCGCTAATGCGGGAAAGCTCTTATTCGGGTGAGATGGGCTGGGCACCATCTGGGGACCCTGACGTGAAGT
TTGTCACTGACTGGAGAACTCGGTTTGTCGTCTGTTGCGGGGGCGGCAGTTATGGCGGTGCCGTTGGGCA
GTGCACCCGTACCTTTGGGAGCGCGCGCCCTCGTCGTGTCGTGACGTCACCCGTTCTGTTGGCTTATAAT
GCAGGGTGGGGCCACCTGCCGGTAGGTGTGCGGTAGGCTTTTCTCCGTCGCAGGACGCAGGGTTCGGGCC
TAGGGTAGGCTCTCCTGAATCGACAGGCGCCGGACCTCTGGTGAGGGGAGGGATAAGTGAGGCGTCAGTT
TCTTTGGTCGGTTTTATGTACCTATCTTCTTAAGTAGCTGAAGCTCCGGTTTTGAACTATGCGCTCGGGG
TTGGCGAGTGTGTTTTGTGAAGTTTTTTAGGCACCTTTTGAAATGTAATCATTTGGGTCAATATGTAATT
TTCAGTGTTAGACTTGTAAATTGTCCGCTAAATTCTGGCCGTTTTTGGCTTTTTTGTTAGACAACATGGG
TAAAAAGCCTGAACTCACCGCGACGTCTGTCGAGAAGTTTCTGATCGAAAAGTTCGACAGCGTCTCCGAC
CTGATGCAGCTCTCGGAGGGCGAAGAATCTCGTGCTTTCAGCTTCGATGTAGGAGGGCGTGGATATGTCC
TGCGGGTAAATAGCTGCGCCGATGGTTTCTACAAAGATCGTTATGTTTATCGGCACTTTGCATCCGCCGC
GCTCCCGATTCCGGAAGTGCTTGACATTGGGGAGTTCAGCGAGAGCCTGACCTATTGCATCTCCCGCCGT
GCACAGGGTGTCACGTTGCAAGACCTGCCTGAAACCGAACTGCCCGCTGTTCTGCAGCCGGTCGCGGAGG
CAATGGATGCCATCGCTGCCGCCGATCTTAGCCAGACGAGCGGGTTCGGCCCATTCGGACCGCAAGGAAT
CGGTCAATACACTACATGGCGTGATTTCATATGCGCGATTGCTGATCCCCATGTGTATCACTGGCAAACT
GTGATGGACGACACCGTCAGTGCGTCCGTCGCGCAGGCTCTCGATGAGCTGATGCTTTGGGCCGAGGACT
GCCCCGAAGTCCGGCACCTCGTGCACGCGGATTTCGGCTCCAACAATGTCCTGACGGACAATGGCCGCAT
AACAGCGGTCATTGACTGGAGCGAGGCGATGTTCGGGGATTCCCAATACGAGGTCGCCAACATCTTCTTC
TGGAGGCCGTGGTTGGCTTGTATGGAGCAGCAGACGCGCTACTTCGAGCGGAGGCATCCGGAGCTTGCAG
GATCGCCCCGGCTCCGGGCGTATATGCTCCGCATTGGTCTTGACCAACTCTATCAGAGCTTGGTTGACGG
CAATTTCGATGATGCAGCTTGGGCGCAGGGTCGATGCGACGCAATCGTCCGATCCGGAGCCGGGACTGTC
GGGCGTACACAAATCGCCCGCAGAAGCGCCGCCGTCTGGACCGATGGCTGTGTAGAAGTACTCGCCGATA
GTGGAAACCGACGCCCCAGCACTCGTCCGAGGGCAAAGGAATAAGCTAGTATGTAAGCCTAGTCTTAGAT
AATAAAATCGCTATCCATCGAAGATGGATGTGTGTTGGTTTTTTGTGTGTGTAACGCTAGGCGCGCCTGG
TGTACCGAGAACGATCCTCTCAGTGCGAGTCTCGACGATCCATATCGTTGCTTGGCAGTCAGCCAGTCGG
AATCCAGCTTGGGACCCAGGAAGTCCAATCGTCAGATATTGTACTCAAGCCTGGTCACGGCAGCGTACCG
ATCTGTTTAAACCTAGATATTGATAGTCTGATCGGTCAACGTATAATCGAGTCCTAGCTTTTGCAAACAT
CTATCAAGAGACAGGATCAGCAGGAGGCTTTCGCATGAGTATTCAACATTTCCGTGTCGCCCTTATTCCC
TTTTTTGCGGCATTTTGCCTTCCTGTTTTTGCTCACCCAGAAACGCTGGTGAAAGTAAAAGATGCTGAAG
ATCAGTTGGGTGCGCGAGTGGGTTACATCGAACTGGATCTCAACAGCGGTAAGATCCTTGAGAGTTTTCG
CCCCGAAGAACGCTTTCCAATGATGAGCACTTTTAAAGTTCTGCTATGTGGCGCGGTATTATCCCGTATT
GACGCCGGGCAAGAGCAACTCGGTCGCCGCATACACTATTCTCAGAATGACTTGGTTGAGTATTCACCAG
TCACAGAAAAGCATCTTACGGATGGCATGACAGTAAGAGAATTATGCAGTGCTGCCATAACCATGAGTGA
TAACACTGCGGCCAACTTACTTCTGACAACGATTGGAGGACCGAAGGAGCTAACCGCTTTTTTGCACAAC
ATGGGGGATCATGTAACTCGCCTTGATCGTTGGGAACCGGAGCTGAATGAAGCCATACCAAACGACGAGC
GTGACACCACGATGCCTGTAGCAATGGCAACAACCTTGCGTAAACTATTAACTGGCGAACTACTTACTCT
AGCTTCCCGGCAACAGTTGATAGACTGGATGGAGGCGGATAAAGTTGCAGGACCACTTCTGCGCTCGGCC
CTTCCGGCTGGCTGGTTTATTGCTGATAAATCTGGAGCCGGTGAGCGTGGGTCTCGCGGTATCATTGCAG
CACTGGGGCCAGATGGTAAGCCCTCCCGTATCGTAGTTATCTACACGACGGGGAGTCAGGCAACTATGGA
TGAACGAAATAGACAGATCGCTGAGATAGGTGCCTCACTGATTAAGCATTGGTAACCGATTCTAGGTGCA
TTGGCGCAGAAAAAAATGCCTGATGCGACGCTGCGCGTCTTATACTCCCACATATGCCAGATTCAGCAAC
GGATACGGCTTCCCCAACTTGCCCACTTCCATACGTGTCCTCCTTACCAGAAATTTATCCTTAAGATCGT
TTAAACTCGACTCTGGCTCTATCGAATCTCCGTCGTTTCGAGCTTACGCGAACAGCCGTGGCGCTCATTT
GCTCGTCGGGCATCGAATCTCGTCAGCTATCGTCAGCTTACCTTTTTGGCAGCGATCGCGGCTCCCGACA
TCTTGGACCATTAGCTCCACAGGTATCTTCTTCCCTCTAGTGGTCATAACAGCAGCTTCAGCTACCTCTC
AATTCAAAAAACCCCTCAAGACCCGTTTAGAGGCCCCAAGGGGTTATGCTATCAATCGTTGCGTTACACA
CACAAAAAACCAACACACATCCATCTTCGATGGATAGCGATTTTATTATCTAACTGCTGATCGAGTGTAG
CCAGATCTAGTAATCAATTACGGGGTCATTAGTTCATAGCCCATATATGGAGTTCCGCGTTACATAACTT
ACGGTAAATGGCCCGCCTGGCTGACCGCCCAACGACCCCCGCCCATTGACGTCAATAATGACGTATGTTC
CCATAGTAACGCCAATAGGGACTTTCCATTGACGTCAATGGGTGGAGTATTTACGGTAAACTGCCCACTT
GGCAGTACATCAAGTGTATCATATGCCAAGTACGCCCCCTATTGACGTCAATGACGGTAAATGGCCCGCC
TGGCATTATGCCCAGTACATGACCTTATGGGACTTTCCTACTTGGCAGTACATCTACGTATTAGTCATCG
CTATTACCATGCTGATGCGGTTTTGGCAGTACATCAATGGGCGTGGATAGCGGTTTGACTCACGGGGATT
TCCAAGTCTCCACCCCATTGACGTCAATGGGAGTTTGTTTTGGCACCAAAATCAACGGGACTTTCCAAAA
TGTCGTAACAACTCCGCCCCATTGACGCAAATGGGCGGTAGGCGTGTACGGTGGGAGGTCTATATAAGCA
GAGCTGGTTTAGTGAACCGTCAGATCAGATCTTTGTCGATCCTACCATCCACTCGACACACCCGCCAGCG
GCCGC
Features (pLannotate 1.2.2; 21 found; start..end, strand, type, name):
      5..670     +  CDS            VME1_SARS2: Experimental evidence at protein level: Swiss-Prot protein existence level 1. Component of the viral envelope that plays a central role in virus morphogenesis and assembly via its interactions with other viral proteins (By similarity). Regulates the localization of S protein at cis-Golgi, the place of virus budding (PubMed:33229438). May act by binding cytoplasmic c-terminus of S (PubMed:33229438). From Severe acute respiratory syndrome coronavirus 2 (2019-nCoV) (SARS-CoV-2).
    725..802     +  CDS            MYLK2 (fragment): MYLK2_HUMAN - Experimental evidence at protein level: Swiss-Prot protein existence level 1. Implicated in the level of global muscle contraction and cardiac function. Phosphorylates a specific serine in the N-terminus of a myosin light chain. From Homo sapiens (Human).
    884..1234    +  CDS            spa (fragment): SPA_STAAU - Experimental evidence at protein level: Swiss-Prot protein existence level 1. Plays a role in the inhibition of the host innate and adaptive immune responses. Possesses five immunoglobulin-binding domains that capture both the fragment crystallizable region (Fc region) and the Fab region (part of Ig that identifies antigen) of immunoglobulins (By similarity). In turn, Staphylococcus aureus is protected from phagocytic killing via inhibition of Ig Fc region. In addition, the host elicited B-cell response is prevented due to a decrease of antibody-secreting cell proliferation that en
   1315..1436    -  polyA_signal   SV40 poly(A) signal: SV40 polyadenylation signal
   1459..1528    -  CDS            large T antigen (fragment): large T antigen from SV40 (simian virus 40)
   1551..1597    +  terminator     T7 terminator: transcription terminator for bacteriophage T7 RNA polymerase
   1627..1763    +  terminator     rrnG terminator: transcription terminator from the E. coli ribosomal RNA rrnG operon (Albrechtsen et al., 1991)
   1808..1879    +  misc_feature   3' β-globin insulator: insulator downstream of the human β-globin locus (Farrell et al., 2002)
   2105..2693    -  rep_origin     ori: high-copy-number ColE1/pMB1/pBR322/pUC origin of replication
   2865..2929    -  CDS            bla(M) (fragment): β-lactamase lacking the signal sequence; bla(M); allows cytosolic expression of β-lactamase
   3193..4402    +  promoter       UbC promoter: human ubiquitin C promoter
   4412..5433    +  CDS            HygR (fragment): hygromycin B phosphotransferase confers resistance to hygromycin
   5461..5509    +  polyA_signal   poly(A) signal: synthetic polyadenylation signal
   5775..6635    +  CDS            AmpR: β-lactamase; bla; confers resistance to ampicillin, carbenicillin, and related antibiotics
   6648..6784    +  terminator     rrnG terminator: transcription terminator from the E. coli ribosomal RNA rrnG operon (Albrechtsen et al., 1991)
   6929..7000    +  misc_feature   5' β-globin insulator: insulator upstream of the human β-globin locus (Farrell et al., 2002)
   7005..7051    -  terminator     T7 terminator: transcription terminator for bacteriophage T7 RNA polymerase
   7069..7117    -  polyA_signal   poly(A) signal: synthetic polyadenylation signal
   7198..7501    +  enhancer       CMV enhancer: human cytomegalovirus immediate early enhancer
   7574..7591    -  promoter       CMV promoter (fragment): human cytomegalovirus (CMV) immediate early promoter
   7654..7705    +  promoter       CMVd2 promoter: truncated human cytomegalovirus (CMV) immediate early promoter that yields moderately reduced expression relative to the full-length promoter
