[The description below was written by a language model from this plasmid's Addgene catalogue record and pLannotate feature annotations shown in this document.]
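Description:
pGBW-m4133713 is a mammalian expression plasmid for the wild-type SARS-CoV-2 membrane (M) glycoprotein, built on the pTwist_CMV_Hygro_6 backbone. It is maintained in E. coli as a high-copy plasmid through a ColE1/pUC-type origin and selected with ampicillin via a full-length β-lactamase gene. For selection in mammalian cells it carries a separate cassette in which the human ubiquitin C promoter drives a hygromycin B phosphotransferase gene, followed by a synthetic polyadenylation signal.

The M coding sequence lies at the start of the annotated sequence. In the circular map it sits just downstream of the CMV enhancer and CMV promoter elements; the annotation software detects these only as the enhancer plus short or truncated promoter matches, while the catalogue simply lists the promoter as CMV. The open reading frame continues into a backbone-encoded C-terminal tag described as a cleavable TEV/TAP tag. The feature table is consistent with this: a short myosin light chain kinase fragment most likely corresponds to a calmodulin-binding peptide, and a Staphylococcus aureus protein A fragment supplies the immunoglobulin-binding domains, the two affinity modules of a classic tandem affinity purification tag. The TEV site itself is not annotated. An SV40 polyadenylation signal is annotated downstream of the tag, though on the opposite strand. The expression unit is flanked by bacterial T7 and rrnG terminators and by 5' and 3' β-globin insulator elements, which help isolate it from neighbouring transcription.

The design suits transient or hygromycin-selected stable expression of M protein in mammalian cells. The tag would allow two-step affinity purification and recovery of interacting host or viral proteins, although the record states no purpose beyond expression.
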