Addgene plasmid #152884: pGBW-m4133713
Purpose: Mammalian expression plasmid for SARS-CoV-2 M (membrane)
Depositing lab: Ginkgo Bioworks & Benjie Chen. Depositing organization: Ginkgo Bioworks.
Backbone
  Vector backbone: pTwist_CMV_Hygro_6
  Backbone size w/o insert (bp): 6525
  Vector type: Mammalian Expression
  Selectable markers: Hygromycin
Growth in bacteria
  Bacterial resistance: Ampicillin, 100 μg/mL
  Growth temperature: 37°C
  Growth strain: DH5alpha
  Copy number: High Copy
Gene/Insert
  Gene/Insert name: SARS-CoV-2 M (membrane) (alt names: membrane glycoprotein; M protein)
  Species: Severe acute respiratory syndrome coronavirus 2
  Insert size (bp): 662
  Mutation: wt
  Entrez Gene: M (a.k.a. GU280_gp05)
  Promoter: CMV
  Tag / fusion protein: Cleavable TEV;TapTag (C terminal on backbone)
  Cloning method: Unknown
Resource information
  A portion of this plasmid was derived from a plasmid made by: GinkgoBioworks
Depositor comments: NCBI reference sequence: YP_009724393.1
How to cite: pGBW-m4133713 was a gift from Ginkgo Bioworks & Benjie Chen (Addgene plasmid # 152884 ; http://n2t.net/addgene:152884 ; RRID:Addgene_152884)
